>Addgene plasmid #51271 | pCAG-NLS-HA-Bxb1 | addgene full sequence | sequence record 386475 | Addgene NGS Result
GACATTGATTATTGACTAGTTATTAATAGTAATCAATTACGGGGTCATTAGTTCATAGCCCATATATGGA
GTTCCGCGTTACATAACTTACGGTAAATGGCCCGCCTGGCTGACCGCCCAACGACCCCCGCCCATTGACG
TCAATAATGACGTATGTTCCCATAGTAACGCCAATAGGGACTTTCCATTGACGTCAATGGGTGGAGTATT
TACGGTAAACTGCCCACTTGGCAGTACATCAAGTGTATCATATGCCAAGTACGCCCCCTATTGACGTCAA
TGACGGTAAATGGCCCGCCTGGCATTATGCCCAGTACATGACCTTATGGGACTTTCCTACTTGGCAGTAC
ATCTACGTATTAGTCATCGCTATTACCATGGTCGAGGTGAGCCCCACGTTCTGCTTCACTCTCCCCATCT
CCCCCCCCTCCCCACCCCCAATTTTGTATTTATTTATTTTTTAATTATTTTGTGCAGCGATGGGGGCGGG
GGGGGGGGGGGGNSGSGCGCCRGGSGGGGSGGGGSGGGGSGRGGGGSGGGGSGGGGSGRGGSGGRGRGGK
GSGGCGGCAGCCAATCAGAGCGGCGCGCTCCGAAAGTTTCCTTTTATGGCGAGGCGGCGGCGGCGGCGGC
CCTATAAAAAGCGAAGCGCGCGGCGGGCGGGAGTCGCTGCGCGCTGCCTTCGCCCCGTGCCCCGCTCCGC
CGCCGCCTCGCGCCGCCCGCCCCGGCTCTGACTGACCGCGTTACTCCCACAGGTGAGCGGGCGGGACGGC
CCTTCTCCTCCGGGCTGTAATTAGCGCTTGGTTTAATGACGGCTTGTTTCTTTTCTGTGGCTGCGTGAAA
GCCTTGAGGGGCTCCGGGAGGGCCCTTTGTGCGGGGGGAGCGGCTCGGGGGGTGCGTGCGTGTGTGTGTG
CGTGGGGAGCGCCGCGTGCGGCTCCGCGCTGCCCGGCGGCTGTGAGCGCTGCGGGCGCGGCGCGGGGCTT
TGTGCGCTCCGCAGTGTGCGCGAGGGGAGCGCGGCCGGGGGCGGTGCCCCGCGGTGCGGGGGGGGCTGCG
AGGGGAACAAAGGCTGCGTGCGGGGTGTGTGCGTGGGGGGGTGAGCAGGGGGTGTGGGCGCGTCGGTCGG
GCTGCAACCCCCCCTGCACCCCCCTCCCCGAGTTGCTGAGCACGGCCCGGCTTCGGGTGCGGGGCTCCGT
ACGGGGCGTGGCGCGGGGCTCGCCGTGCCGGGCGGGGGGKGGCGGCAGGKGGGGGTGCCGGGCGGGGCGG
GGCCGCCTCGGGCCGGGGRGGGCTCGGGGGRGGGGCGCGGCGGCCCCCGGAGCGCCGGCGGCTGTCGAGG
CGCGGCGAGCCGCAGCCATTGCCTTTTATGGTAATCGTGCGAGAGGGCGCAGGGACTTCCTTTGTCCCAA
ATCTGTGCGGAGCCGAAATCTGGGAGGCGCCGCCGCACCCCCTCTAGCGGGCGCGGGGCGAAGCGGTGCG
GCGCCGGCAGGAAGGAAATGGGCGGGGAGGGCCTTCGTGCGTCGCCGCGCCGCCGTCCCCTTCTCCCTCT
CCAGCCTCGGGGCTGTCCGCGGGGGGACGGCTGCCTTCGGGGGGGACGGGGCAGGGCGGGGTTCGGCTTC
TGGCGTGTGACCGGCGGCTCTAGAGCCTCTGCTAACCATGTTCATGCCTTCTTCTTTTTCCTACAGATCC
TTAATTAATAATACGACTCACTATAGGGGGTCGACCCGCCACCATGCCAAAAAAGAAAAGAAAAGTGTAT
CCCTATGATGTCCCCGATTATGCCGGTTCAAGAGCCCTGGTCGTGATTAGACTGAGCCGAGTGACAGACG
CCACCACAAGTCCCGAGAGACAGCTGGAATCATGCCAGCAGCTCTGTGCTCAGCGGGGTTGGGATGTGGT
CGGCGTGGCAGAGGATCTGGACGTGAGCGGGGCCGTCGATCCATTCGACAGAAAGAGGAGGCCCAACCTG
GCAAGATGGCTCGCTTTCGAGGAACAGCCCTTTGATGTGATCGTCGCCTACAGAGTGGACCGGCTGACCC
GCTCAATTCGACATCTCCAGCAGCTGGTGCATTGGGCTGAGGACCACAAGAAACTGGTGGTCAGCGCAAC
AGAAGCCCACTTCGATACTACCACACCTTTTGCCGCTGTGGTCATCGCACTGATGGGCACTGTGGCCCAG
ATGGAGCTCGAAGCTATCAAGGAGCGAAACAGGAGCGCAGCCCATTTCAATATTAGGGCCGGTAAATACA
GAGGCTCCCTGCCCCCTTGGGGATATCTCCCTACCAGGGTGGATGGGGAGTGGAGACTGGTGCCAGACCC
CGTCCAGAGAGAGCGGATTCTGGAAGTGTACCACAGAGTGGTCGATAACCACGAACCACTCCATCTGGTG
GCACACGACCTGAATAGACGCGGCGTGCTCTCTCCAAAGGATTATTTTGCTCAGCTGCAGGGAAGAGAGC
CACAGGGAAGAGAATGGAGTGCTACTGCACTGAAGAGATCTATGATCAGTGAGGCTATGCTGGGTTACGC
AACACTCAATGGCAAAACTGTCCGGGACGATGACGGAGCCCCTCTGGTGAGGGCTGAGCCTATTCTCACC
AGAGAGCAGCTCGAAGCTCTGCGGGCAGAACTGGTCAAGACTAGTCGCGCCAAACCTGCCGTGAGCACCC
CAAGCCTGCTCCTGAGGGTGCTGTTCTGCGCCGTCTGTGGAGAGCCAGCATACAAGTTTGCCGGCGGAGG
GCGCAAACATCCCCGCTATCGATGCAGGAGCATGGGGTTCCCTAAGCACTGTGGAAACGGGACAGTGGCC
ATGGCTGAGTGGGACGCCTTTTGCGAGGAACAGGTGCTGGATCTCCTGGGTGACGCTGAGCGGCTGGAAA
AAGTGTGGGTGGCAGGATCTGACTCCGCTGTGGAGCTGGCAGAAGTCAATGCCGAGCTCGTGGATCTGAC
TTCCCTCATCGGATCTCCTGCATATAGAGCTGGGTCCCCACAGAGAGAAGCTCTGGACGCACGAATTGCT
GCACTCGCTGCTAGACAGGAGGAACTGGAGGGCCTGGAGGCCAGGCCCTCTGGATGGGAGTGGCGAGAAA
CCGGACAGAGGTTTGGGGATTGGTGGAGGGAGCAGGACACCGCAGCCAAGAACACATGGCTGAGATCCAT
GAATGTCCGGCTCACATTCGACGTGCGCGGTGGCCTGACTCGAACCATCGATTTTGGCGACCTGCAGGAG
TATGAACAGCACCTGAGACTGGGGTCCGTGGTCGAAAGACTGCACACTGGGATGTCCTAGGTCAGAGCTC
GCTGATCAGCCTCGACTGTGCCTTCTAGTTGCCAGCCATCTGTTGTTTGCCCCTCCCCCGTGCCTTCCTT
GACCCTGGAAGGTGCCACTCCCACTGTCCTTTCCTAATAAAATGAGGAAATTGCATCGCATTGTCTGAGT
AGGTGTCATTCTATTCTGGGGGGTGGGGTGGGGCAGGACAGCAAGGGGGAGGATTGGGAAGACAATAGCA
GGCATGCTGGGGATGCGGTGGGCTCTATGGCTTCTGAGGCGGAAAGAACCAGCTGGGGCTCGAGATCCAC
TAGTTCTAGCCTCGAGGCTAGAGCGGCCGCCACTGGCCGTCGTTTTACAACGTCGTGACTGGGAAAACCC
TGGCGTTACCCAACTTAATCGCCTTGCAGCACATCCCCCTTTCGCCAGCTGGCGTAATAGCGAAGAGGCC
CGCACCGATCGCCCTTCCCAACAGTTGCGCAGCCTGAATGGCGAATGGAAATTGTAAGCGTTAATATTTT
GTTAAAATTCGCGTTAAATTTTTGTTAAATCAGCTCATTTTTTAACCAATAGGCCGAAATCGGCAAAATC
CCTTATAAATCAAAAGAATAGACCGAGATAGGGT
[37 nt withheld, positions 3885-3921]
AAAGAACGTGGACTCCAACGTCAAAGG
[49 nt withheld, positions 3949-3997]
T
[91 nt withheld, positions 3999-4089]
G
[124 nt withheld, positions 4091-4214]
CAGGTGGCACTTTTCGGGGAAATGTGCGCGGAACCCCTATTTGTTTATTTTTCTAAATACATTCAAATAT
GTATCCGCTCATGAGACAATAACCCTGATAAATGCTTCAATAATATTGAAAAAGGAAGAGTATGAGTATT
CAACATTTCCGTGTCGCCCTTATTCCCTTTTTTGCGGCATTTTGCCTTCCTGTTTTTGCTCACCCAGAAA
CGCTGGTGAAAGTAAAAGATGCTGAAGATCAGTTGGGTGCACGAGTGGGTTACATCGAACTGGATCTCAA
CAGCGGTAAGATCCTTGAGAGTTTTCGCCCCGAAGAACGTTTTCCAATGATGAGCACTTTTAAAGTTCTG
CTATGTGGCGCGGTATTATCCCGTATTGACGCCGGGCAAGAGCAACTCGGTCGCCGCATACACTATTCTC
AGAATGACTTGGTTGAGTACTCACCAGTCACAGAAAAGCATCTTACGGATGGCATGACAGTAAGAGAATT
ATGCAGTGCTGCCATAACCATGAGTGATAACACTGCGGCCAACTTACTTCTGACAACGATCGGAGGACCG
AAGGAGCTAACCGCTTTTTTGCACAACATGGGGGATCATGTAACTCGCCTTGATCGTTGGGAACCGGAGC
TGAATGAAGCCATACCAAACGACGAGCGTGACACCACGATGCCTGTAGCAATGGCAACAACGTTGCGCAA
ACTATTAACTGGCGAACTACTTACTCTAGCTTCCCGGCAACAATTAATAGACTGGATGGAGGCGGATAAA
GTTGCAGGACCACTTCTGCGCTCGGCCCTTCCGGCTGGCTGGTTTATTGCTGATAAATCTGGAGCCGGTG
AGCGTGGGTCTCGCGGTATCATTGCAGCACTGGGGCCAGATGGTAAGCCCTCCCGTATCGTAGTTATCTA
CACGACGGGGAGTCAGGCAACTATGGATGAACGAAATAGACAGATCGCTGAGATAGGTGCCTCACTGATT
AAGCATTGGTAACTGTCAGACCAAGTTTACTCATATATACTTTAGATTGATTTAAAACTTCATTTTTAAT
TTAAAAGGATCTAGGTGAAGATCCTTTTTGATAATCTCATGACCAAAATCCCTTAACGTGAGTTTTCGTT
CCACTGAGCGTCAGACCCCGTAGAAAAGATCAAAGGATCTTCTTGAGATCCTTTTTTTCTGCGCGTAATC
TGCTGCTTGCAAACAAAAAAACCACCGCTACCAGCGGTGGTTTGTTTGCCGGATCAAGAGCTACCAACTC
TTTTTCCGAAGGTAACTGGCTTCAGCAGAGCGCAGATACCAAATACTGTTCTTCTAGTGTAGCCGTAGTT
AGGCCACCACTTCAAGAACTCTGTAGCACCGCCTACATACCTCGCTCTGCTAATCCTGTTACCAGTGGCT
GCTGCCAGTGGCGATAAGTCGTGTCTTACCGGGTTGGACTCAAGACGATAGTTACCGGATAAGGCGCAGC
GGTCGGGCTGAACGGGGGGTTCGTGCACACAGCCCAGCTTGGAGCGAACGACCTACACCGAACTGAGATA
CCTACAGCGTGAGCTATGAGAAAGCGCCACGCTTCCCGAAGGGAGAAAGGCGGACAGGTATCCGGTAAGC
GGCAGGGTCGGAACAGGAGAGCGCACGAGGGAGCTTCCAGGGGGAAACGCCTGGTATCTTTATAGTCCTG
TCGGGTTTCGCCACCTCTGACTTGAGCGTCGATTTTTGTGATGCTCGTCAGGGGGGCGGAGCCTATGGAA
AAACGCCAGCAACGCGGCCTTTTTACGGTTCCTGGCCTTTTGCTGGCCTTTTGCTCACATGTTCTTTCCT
GCGTTATCCCCTGATTCTGTGGATAACCGTATTACCGCCTTTGAGTGAGCTGATACCGCTCGCCGCAGCC
GAACGACCGAGCGCAGCGAGTCAGTGAGCGAGGAAGCGGAAGAGCGCCCAATACGCAAACCGCCTCTCCC
CGCGCGTTGGCCGATTCATTAATGCAGCTGGCACGACAGGTTTCCCGACTGGAAAGCGGGCAGTGAGCGC
AACGCAATTAATGTGAGTTAGCTCACTCATTAGGCACCCCAGGCTTTACACTTTATGCTTCCGGCTCGTA
TGTTGTGTGGAATTGTGAGCGGATAACAATTTCACACAGGAAACAGCTATGACCATGAGGCGCGCCGGAT
TC
Features (pLannotate 1.2.2; 15 found; start..end, strand, type, name):
      1..380     +  enhancer       CMV enhancer: human cytomegalovirus immediate early enhancer
    660..1676    +  intron         chimeric intron: chimera between introns from chicken β-actin and rabbit β-globin
   1689..1707    +  promoter       T7 promoter: promoter for bacteriophage T7 RNA polymerase
   1754..1774    +  CDS            3xHA (fragment): three tandem HA epitope tags
   3306..3530    +  polyA_signal   bGH poly(A) signal: bovine growth hormone polyadenylation signal
   3534..3555    +  promoter       SV40 promoter (fragment): SV40 enhancer and early promoter
   3601..3755    +  CDS            lacZα (fragment): LacZα fragment of β-galactosidase; lacZ fragment
   3786..4214    -  rep_origin     f1 ori (sequence partly withheld): f1 bacteriophage origin of replication; arrow indicates direction of (+) strand synthesis
   4241..4345    +  promoter       AmpR promoter: bla
   4346..5206    +  CDS            AmpR: β-lactamase; bla; confers resistance to ampicillin, carbenicillin, and related antibiotics
   5377..5965    +  rep_origin     ori: high-copy-number ColE1/pMB1/pBR322/pUC origin of replication
   6148..6240    +  CDS            lacI (fragment): lac repressor; lacI; The lac repressor binds to the lac operator to inhibit transcription in E. coli. This inhibition can be relieved by adding lactose or isopropyl-β-D-thiogalactopyranoside (IPTG).
   6253..6274    +  protein_bind   CAP binding site: CAP binding activates transcription in the presence of cAMP. E. coli catabolite activator protein
   6289..6319    +  promoter       lac promoter: promoter for the E. coli lac operon
   6327..6343    +  protein_bind   lac operator: The lac repressor binds to the lac operator to inhibit transcription in E. coli. This inhibition can be relieved by adding lactose or isopropyl-β-D-thiogalactopyranoside (IPTG). lac repressor encoded by lacI
