>Addgene plasmid #51271 | pCAG-NLS-HA-Bxb1 | analyzer sequence | sequence record 77884
GATTCGACATTGATTATTGACTAGTTATTAATAGTAATCAATTACGGGGTCATTAGTTCATAGCCCATAT
ATGGAGTTCCGCGTTACATAACTTACGGTAAATGGCCCGCCTGGCTGACCGCCCAACGACCCCCGCCCAT
TGACGTCAATAATGACGTATGTTCCCATAGTAACGCCAATAGGGACTTTCCATTGACGTCAATGGGTGGA
GTATTTACGGTAAACTGCCCACTTGGCAGTACATCAAGTGTATCATATGCCAAGTACGCCCCCTATTGAC
GTCAATGACGGTAAATGGCCCGCCTGGCATTATGCCCAGTACATGACCTTATGGGACTTTCCTACTTGGC
AGTACATCTACGTATTAGTCATCGCTATTACCATGGTCGAGGTGAGCCCCACGTTCTGCTTCACTCTCCC
CATCTCCCCCCCCTCCCCACCCCCAATTTTGTATTTATTTATTTTTTAATTATTTTGTGCAGCGATGGGG
GCGGGGGGGGGGGGGGGGCGCGCGCCAGGCGGGGCGGGGCGGGGCGAGGGGCGGGGCGGGGCGAGGCGGA
GAGGTGCGGCGGCAGCCAATCAGAGCGGCGCGCTCCGAAAGTTTCCTTTTATGGCGAGGCGGCGGCGGCG
GCGGCCCTATAAAAAGCGAAGCGCGCGGCGGGCGGGAGTCGCTGCGTTGCCTTCGCCCCGTGCCCCGCTC
CGCGCCGCCTCGCGCCGCCCGCCCCGGCTCTGACTGACCGCGTTACTCCCACAGGTGAGCGGGCGGGACG
GCCCTTCTCCTCCGGGCTGTAATTAGCGCTTGGTTTAATGACGGCTCGTTTCTTTTCTGTGGCTGCGTGA
AAGCCTTAAAGGGCTCCGGGAGGGCCCTTTGTGCGGGGGGGAGCGGCTCGGGGGGTGCGTGCGTGTGTGT
GTGCGTGGGGAGCGCCGCGTGCGGCCCGCGCTGCCCGGCGGCTGTGAGCGCTGCGGGCGCGGCGCGGGGC
TTTGTGCGCTCCGCGTGTGCGCGAGGGGAGCGCGGCCGGGGGCGGTGCCCCGCGGTGCGGGGGGGCTGCG
AGGGGAACAAAGGCTGCGTGCGGGGTGTGTGCGTGGGGGGGTGAGCAGGGGGTGTGGGCGCGGCGGTCGG
GCTGTAACCCCCCCCTGCACCCCCCTCCCCGAGTTGCTGAGCACGGCCCGGCTTCGGGTGCGGGGCTCCG
TGCGGGGCGTGGCGCGGGGCTCGCCGTGCCGGGCGGGGGGTGGCGGCAGGTGGGGGTGCCGGGCGGGGCG
GGGCCGCCTCGGGCCGGGGAGGGCTCGGGGGAGGGGCGCGGCGGCCCCGGAGCGCCGGCGGCTGTCGAGG
CGCGGCGAGCCGCAGCCATTGCCTTTTATGGTAATCGTGCGAGAGGGCGCAGGGACTTCCTTTGTCCCAA
ATCTGGCGGAGCCGAAATCTGGGAGGCGCCGCCGCACCCCCTCTAGCGGGCGCGGGCGAAGCGGTGCGGC
GCCGGCAGGAAGGAAATGGGCGGGGAGGGCCTTCGTGCGTCGCCGCGCCGCCGTCCCCTTCTCCATCTCC
AGCCTCGGGGCTGCCGCAGGGGGACGGCTGCCTTCGGGGGGGACGGGGCAGGGCGGGGTTCGGCTTCTGG
CGTGTGACCGGCGGCTCTAGAGCCTCTGCTAACCATGTTCATGCCTTCTTCTTTTTCCTACAGATCCTTA
ATTAATAATACGACTCACTATAGGGGGTCGACCCGCCACCATGCCAAAAAAGAAAAGAAAAGTGTATCCC
TATGATGTCCCCGATTATGCCGGTTCAAGAGCCCTGGTCGTGATTAGACTGAGCCGAGTGACAGACGCCA
CCACAAGTCCCGAGAGACAGCTGGAATCATGCCAGCAGCTCTGTGCTCAGCGGGGTTGGGATGTGGTCGG
CGTGGCAGAGGATCTGGACGTGAGCGGGGCCGTCGATCCATTCGACAGAAAGAGGAGGCCCAACCTGGCA
AGATGGCTCGCTTTCGAGGAACAGCCCTTTGATGTGATCGTCGCCTACAGAGTGGACCGGCTGACCCGCT
CAATTCGACATCTCCAGCAGCTGGTGCATTGGGCTGAGGACCACAAGAAACTGGTGGTCAGCGCAACAGA
AGCCCACTTCGATACTACCACACCTTTTGCCGCTGTGGTCATCGCACTGATGGGCACTGTGGCCCAGATG
GAGCTCGAAGCTATCAAGGAGCGAAACAGGAGCGCAGCCCATTTCAATATTAGGGCCGGTAAATACAGAG
GCTCCCTGCCCCCTTGGGGATATCTCCCTACCAGGGTGGATGGGGAGTGGAGACTGGTGCCAGACCCCGT
CCAGAGAGAGCGGATTCTGGAAGTGTACCACAGAGTGGTCGATAACCACGAACCACTCCATCTGGTGGCA
CACGACCTGAATAGACGCGGCGTGCTCTCTCCAAAGGATTATTTTGCTCAGCTGCAGGGAAGAGAGCCAC
AGGGAAGAGAATGGAGTGCTACTGCACTGAAGAGATCTATGATCAGTGAGGCTATGCTGGGTTACGCAAC
ACTCAATGGCAAAACTGTCCGGGACGATGACGGAGCCCCTCTGGTGAGGGCTGAGCCTATTCTCACCAGA
GAGCAGCTCGAAGCTCTGCGGGCAGAACTGGTCAAGACTAGTCGCGCCAAACCTGCCGTGAGCACCCCAA
GCCTGCTCCTGAGGGTGCTGTTCTGCGCCGTCTGTGGAGAGCCAGCATACAAGTTTGCCGGCGGAGGGCG
CAAACATCCCCGCTATCGATGCAGGAGCATGGGGTTCCCTAAGCACTGTGGAAACGGGACAGTGGCCATG
GCTGAGTGGGACGCCTTTTGCGAGGAACAGGTGCTGGATCTCCTGGGTGACGCTGAGCGGCTGGAAAAAG
TGTGGGTGGCAGGATCTGACTCCGCTGTGGAGCTGGCAGAAGTCAATGCCGAGCTCGTGGATCTGACTTC
CCTCATCGGATCTCCTGCATATAGAGCTGGGTCCCCACAGAGAGAAGCTCTGGACGCACGAATTGCTGCA
CTCGCTGCTAGACAGGAGGAACTGGAGGGCCTGGAGGCCAGGCCCTCTGGATGGGAGTGGCGAGAAACCG
GACAGAGGTTTGGGGATTGGTGGAGGGAGCAGGACACCGCAGCCAAGAACACATGGCTGAGATCCATGAA
TGTCCGGCTCACATTCGACGTGCGCGGTGGCCTGACTCGAACCATCGATTTTGGCGACCTGCAGGAGTAT
GAACAGCACCTGAGACTGGGGTCCGTGGTCGAAAGACTGCACACTGGGATGTCCTAGGTCAGAGCTCGCT
GATCAGCCTCGACTGTGCCTTCTAGTTGCCAGCCATCTGTTGTTTGCCCCTCCCCCGTGCCTTCCTTGAC
CCTGGAAGGTGCCACTCCCACTGTCCTTTCCTAATAAAATGAGGAAATTGCATCGCATTGTCTGAGTAGG
TGTCATTCTATTCTGGGGGGTGGGGTGGGGCAGGACAGCAAGGGGGAGGATTGGGAAGACAATAGCAGGC
ATGCTGGGGATGCGGTGGGCTCTATGGCTTCTGAGGCGGAAAGAACCAGCTGGGGCTCGAGATCCACTAG
TTCTAGCCTCGAGGCTAGAGCGGCCGCCACTGGCCGTCGTTTTACAACGTCGTGACTGGGAAAACCCTGG
CGTTACCCAACTTAATCGCCTTGCAGCACATCCCCCTTTCGCCAGCTGGCGTAATAGCGAAGAGGCCCGC
ACCGATCGCCCTTCCCAACAGTTGCGCAGCCTGAATGGCGAATGGG
[124 nt withheld, positions 3757-3880]
C
[91 nt withheld, positions 3882-3972]
A
[49 nt withheld, positions 3974-4022]
CCTTTGACGTTGGAGTCCACGTTCTTT
[37 nt withheld, positions 4050-4086]
ACCCTATCTCGGTCTATTCTTTTGATTTATAAGGGATTTTGCCGATTTCGGCCTATTGGTTAAAAAATGA
GCTGATTTAACAAAAATTTAACGCGAATTTTAACAAAATATTAACGCTTACAATTTAGGTGGCACTTTTC
GGGGAAATGTGCGCGGAACCCCTATTTGTTTATTTTTCTAAATACATTCAAATATGTATCCGCTCATGAG
ACAATAACCCTGATAAATGCTTCAATAATATTGAAAAAGGAAGAGTATGAGTATTCAACATTTCCGTGTC
GCCCTTATTCCCTTTTTTGCGGCATTTTGCCTTCCTGTTTTTGCTCACCCAGAAACGCTGGTGAAAGTAA
AAGATGCTGAAGATCAGTTGGGTGCACGAGTGGGTTACATCGAACTGGATCTCAACAGCGGTAAGATCCT
TGAGAGTTTTCGCCCCGAAGAACGTTTTCCAATGATGAGCACTTTTAAAGTTCTGCTATGTGGCGCGGTA
TTATCCCGTATTGACGCCGGGCAAGAGCAACTCGGTCGCCGCATACACTATTCTCAGAATGACTTGGTTG
AGTACTCACCAGTCACAGAAAAGCATCTTACGGATGGCATGACAGTAAGAGAATTATGCAGTGCTGCCAT
AACCATGAGTGATAACACTGCGGCCAACTTACTTCTGACAACGATCGGAGGACCGAAGGAGCTAACCGCT
TTTTTGCACAACATGGGGGATCATGTAACTCGCCTTGATCGTTGGGAACCGGAGCTGAATGAAGCCATAC
CAAACGACGAGCGTGACACCACGATGCCTGTAGCAATGGCAACAACGTTGCGCAAACTATTAACTGGCGA
ACTACTTACTCTAGCTTCCCGGCAACAATTAATAGACTGGATGGAGGCGGATAAAGTTGCAGGACCACTT
CTGCGCTCGGCCCTTCCGGCTGGCTGGTTTATTGCTGATAAATCTGGAGCCGGTGAGCGTGGGTCTCGCG
GTATCATTGCAGCACTGGGGCCAGATGGTAAGCCCTCCCGTATCGTAGTTATCTACACGACGGGGAGTCA
GGCAACTATGGATGAACGAAATAGACAGATCGCTGAGATAGGTGCCTCACTGATTAAGCATTGGTAACTG
TCAGACCAAGTTTACTCATATATACTTTAGATTGATTTAAAACTTCATTTTTAATTTAAAAGGATCTAGG
TGAAGATCCTTTTTGATAATCTCATGACCAAAATCCCTTAACGTGAGTTTTCGTTCCACTGAGCGTCAGA
CCCCGTAGAAAAGATCAAAGGATCTTCTTGAGATCCTTTTTTTCTGCGCGTAATCTGCTGCTTGCAAACA
AAAAAACCACCGCTACCAGCGGTGGTTTGTTTGCCGGATCAAGAGCTACCAACTCTTTTTCCGAAGGTAA
CTGGCTTCAGCAGAGCGCAGATACCAAATACTGTCCTTCTAGTGTAGCCGTAGTTAGGCCACCACTTCAA
GAACTCTGTAGCACCGCCTACATACCTCGCTCTGCTAATCCTGTTACCAGTGGCTGCTGCCAGTGGCGAT
AAGTCGTGTCTTACCGGGTTGGACTCAAGACGATAGTTACCGGATAAGGCGCAGCGGTCGGGCTGAACGG
GGGGTTCGTGCACACAGCCCAGCTTGGAGCGAACGACCTACACCGAACTGAGATACCTACAGCGTGAGCT
ATGAGAAAGCGCCACGCTTCCCGAAGGGAGAAAGGCGGACAGGTATCCGGTAAGCGGCAGGGTCGGAACA
GGAGAGCGCACGAGGGAGCTTCCAGGGGGAAACGCCTGGTATCTTTATAGTCCTGTCGGGTTTCGCCACC
TCTGACTTGAGCGTCGATTTTTGTGATGCTCGTCAGGGGGGCGGAGCCTATGGAAAAACGCCAGCAACGC
GGCCTTTTTACGGTTCCTGGCCTTTTGCTGGCCTTTTGCTCACATGTTCTTTCCTGCGTTATCCCCTGAT
TCTGTGGATAACCGTATTACCGCCTTTGAGTGAGCTGATACCGCTCGCCGCAGCCGAACGACCGAGCGCA
GCGAGTCAGTGAGCGAGGAAGCGGAAGAGCGCCCAATACGCAAACCGCCTCTCCCCGCGCGTTGGCCGAT
TCATTAATGCAGCTGGCACGACAGGTTTCCCGACTGGAAAGCGGGCAGTGAGCGCAACGCAATTAATGTG
AGTTAGCTCACTCATTAGGCACCCCAGGCTTTACACTTTATGCTTCCGGCTCGTATGTTGTGTGGAATTG
TGAGCGGATAACAATTTCACACAGGAAACAGCTATGACCATGAGGCGCGCCG
Features (pLannotate 1.2.2; 16 found; start..end, strand, type, name):
      6..385     +  enhancer       CMV enhancer: human cytomegalovirus immediate early enhancer
    387..664     +  promoter       chicken β-actin promoter: No description available
    665..1673    +  intron         chimeric intron: chimera between introns from chicken β-actin and rabbit β-globin
   1686..1704    +  promoter       T7 promoter: promoter for bacteriophage T7 RNA polymerase
   1751..1771    +  CDS            3xHA (fragment): three tandem HA epitope tags
   3303..3527    +  polyA_signal   bGH poly(A) signal: bovine growth hormone polyadenylation signal
   3531..3552    +  promoter       SV40 promoter (fragment): SV40 enhancer and early promoter
   3598..3752    +  CDS            lacZα (fragment): LacZα fragment of β-galactosidase; lacZ fragment
   3757..4185    +  rep_origin     f1 ori (sequence partly withheld): f1 bacteriophage origin of replication; arrow indicates direction of (+) strand synthesis
   4238..4342    +  promoter       AmpR promoter: bla
   4343..5203    +  CDS            AmpR: β-lactamase; bla; confers resistance to ampicillin, carbenicillin, and related antibiotics
   5374..5962    +  rep_origin     ori: high-copy-number ColE1/pMB1/pBR322/pUC origin of replication
   6145..6237    +  CDS            lacI (fragment): lac repressor; lacI; The lac repressor binds to the lac operator to inhibit transcription in E. coli. This inhibition can be relieved by adding lactose or isopropyl-β-D-thiogalactopyranoside (IPTG).
   6250..6271    +  protein_bind   CAP binding site: CAP binding activates transcription in the presence of cAMP. E. coli catabolite activator protein
   6286..6316    +  promoter       lac promoter: promoter for the E. coli lac operon
   6324..6340    +  protein_bind   lac operator: The lac repressor binds to the lac operator to inhibit transcription in E. coli. This inhibition can be relieved by adding lactose or isopropyl-β-D-thiogalactopyranoside (IPTG). lac repressor encoded by lacI
