[The description below was written by a language model from this plasmid's Addgene catalogue record and pLannotate feature annotations shown in this document.]
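Description:
pCAG-NLS-HA-Bxb1 is a mammalian expression plasmid built on the pDIRECT backbone that produces a mouse codon-optimized version of the Bxb1 site-specific recombinase. It is maintained in E. coli through a high-copy ColE1/pUC-type origin and selected with ampicillin via the β-lactamase gene. An f1 phage origin and remnants of a lac cassette (lacI and lacZα fragments, CAP site, lac promoter and operator) are carried over from the cloning backbone. No mammalian selection marker is annotated; only a short SV40 promoter fragment is present.

Expression is driven by the CAG promoter, seen in the feature tables as the CMV immediate-early enhancer, the chicken β-actin promoter and the chimeric β-actin/β-globin intron, a combination that gives strong, broadly active transcription in mammalian cells. A T7 promoter sits just downstream of the intron, which could in principle allow in vitro transcription of the insert. The open reading frame begins with a nuclear localization signal and an HA epitope, detected by the annotation tool only as a short match to a 3xHA tag, consistent with a single HA copy. The Bxb1 coding sequence itself is not annotated, but the unannotated stretch between the tag and the bovine growth hormone polyadenylation signal corresponds to it. The two sequence records, an NGS full sequence and an analyzer sequence, differ by a few nucleotides in length and in the reported orientation of the f1 origin, but otherwise agree.

The plasmid is one half of the Bxb1-rcCre binary recombinase system for high-resolution conditional mutagenesis. The depositor notes that it must be used with a companion plasmid, pCAG-attBr-Cre-rc-attP, whose name indicates a Cre cassette flanked by Bxb1 attB and attP sites.
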