Addgene plasmid #51271: pCAG-NLS-HA-Bxb1
Purpose: Component of the Bxb1-rcCre binary site-specific recombinase system, expression of the site-specific recombinase Bxb1 (mouse codon-optimized)
Depositing lab: Pawel Pelczar. Depositing organization: University of Zurich. Publication: Binary recombinase systems for high-resolution conditional mutagenesis. Hermann M, Stillhard P, Wildner H, Seruggia D, Kapp V, Sanchez-Iranzo H, Mercader N, Montoliu L, Zeilhofer HU, Pelczar P. Nucleic Acids Res. 2014 Jan 9. 10.1093/nar/gkt1361 PubMed 24413561.
Backbone
  Vector backbone: pDIRECT
  Backbone manufacturer: CLONTECH
  Backbone size w/o insert (bp): 4814
  Vector type: Mammalian Expression
Growth in bacteria
  Bacterial resistance: Ampicillin, 100 μg/mL
  Growth temperature: 37°C
  Growth strain: DH5alpha
  Copy number: High Copy
Gene/Insert
  Gene/Insert name: NLS-HA-Bxb1
  Promoter: CAG
  Cloning method: Restriction Enzyme; 5′ cloning site Esp3I (destroyed during cloning); 3′ cloning site Esp3I (destroyed during cloning)
  Sequencing primers: 5′ CATGCCTTCTTCTTTTTCCTAC; 3′ GGAAAGGACAGTGGGAGTGGC
Terms and licenses: Academic/Nonprofit Terms; Industry Terms: Not Available to Industry
Depositor comments: Please note that the complementary plasmid pCAG-attBr-Cre-rc-attP (www.addgene.org/51264) must be ordered with pCAG-NLS-HA-Bxb1 in order to successfully use the Bxb1-Cre recombinase system as described in the associated publication.
How to cite: pCAG-NLS-HA-Bxb1 was a gift from Pawel Pelczar (Addgene plasmid # 51271 ; http://n2t.net/addgene:51271 ; RRID:Addgene_51271)
