>Addgene plasmid #51271 | pCAG-NLS-HA-Bxb1 | addgene partial sequence | sequence record 82306 | BGH-rev 5'-TAGAAGGCACAGTCGAGG-3'
CCCAGTGTGCAGTCTTTCGACCACGGACCCCAGTCTCAGGTGCTGTTCATACTCCTGCAGGTCGCCAAAA
TCGATGGTTCGAGTCAGGCCACCGCGCACGTCGAATGTGAGCCGGACATTCATGGATCTCAGCCATGTGT
TCTTGGCTGCGGTGTCCTGCTCCCTCCACCAATCCCCAAACCTCTGTCCGGTTTCTCGCCACTCCCATCC
AGAGGGCCTGGCCTCCAGGCCCTCCAGTTCCTCCTGTCTAGCAGCGAGTGCAGCAATTCGTGCGTCCAGA
GCTTCTCTCTGTGGGGACCCAGCTCTATATGCAGGAGATCCGATGAGGGAAGTCAGATCCACGAGCTCGG
CATTGACTTCTGCCAGCTCCACAGCGGAGTCAGATCCTGCCACCCACACTTTTTCCAGCCGCTCAGCGTC
ACCCAGGAGATCCAGCACCTGTTCCTCGCAAAAGGCGTCCCACTCAGCCATGGCCACTGTCCCGTTTCCA
CAGTGCTTAGGGAACCCCATGCTCCTGCATCGATAGCGGGGATGTTTGCGCCCTCCGCCGGCAAACTTGT
ATGCTGGCTCTCCACAGACGGCGCAGAACAGCACCCTCAGGAGCAGGCTTGGGGTGCTCACGGCAGGTTT
GGCGCGACTAGTCTTGACCAGTTCTGCCCGCAGAGCTTCGAGCTGCTCTCTGGTGAGAATAGGCTCAGCC
CTCACCAGAGGGGCTCCGTCATCGTCCCGGACAGTTTTGCCATTGAGTGTTGCGTAACCCAGCATAGCCT
CACTGATCATAGATCTCTTCAGTGCAGTAGCACTCCATTCTCTTCCCTGTGGCTCTCTTCCCTGCAGCTG
AGCAAAATAATCCTTTG
