>Addgene plasmid #51271 | pCAG-NLS-HA-Bxb1 | addgene partial sequence | sequence record 82440 | T7 5'-TAATACGACTCACTATAGGG-3'
AAAGTGTATCCCTATGATGTCCCCGATTATGCCGGTTCAAGAGCCCTGGTCGTGATTAGACTGAGCCGAG
TGACAGACGCCACCACAAGTCCCGAGAGACAGCTGGAATCATGCCAGCAGCTCTGTGCTCAGCGGGGTTG
GGATGTGGTCGGCGTGGCAGAGGATCTGGACGTGAGCGGGGCCGTCGATCCATTCGACAGAAAGAGGAGG
CCCAACCTGGCAAGATGGCTCGCTTTCGAGGAACAGCCCTTTGATGTGATCGTCGCCTACAGAGTGGACC
GGCTGACCCGCTCAATTCGACATCTCCAGCAGCTGGTGCATTGGGCTGAGGACCACAAGAAACTGGTGGT
CAGCGCAACAGAAGCCCACTTCGATACTACCACACCTTTTGCCGCTGTGGTCATCGCACTGATGGGCACT
GTGGCCCAGATGGAGCTCGAAGCTATCAAGGAGCGAAACAGGAGCGCAGCCCATTTCAATATTAGGGCCG
GTAAATACAGAGGCTCCCTGCCCCCTTGGGGATATCTCCCTACCAGGGTGGATGGGGAGTGGAGACTGGT
GCCAGACCCCGTCCAGAGAGAGCGGATTCTGGAAGTGTACCACAGAGTGGTCGATAACCACGAACCACTC
CATCTGGTGGCACACGACCTGAATAGACGCGGCGTGCTCTCTCCAAAGGATTATTTTGCTCAGCTGCAGG
GAAGAGAGCCACAGGGAAGAGAATGGAGTGCTACTGCACTGAAG
