>Addgene plasmid #51271 | pCAG-NLS-HA-Bxb1 | addgene partial sequence | sequence record 386479 | F1ori-F 5'-GTGGACTCTTGTTCCAAACTGG-3'
CTCGGTCTATTCTTTTGATTTATAAGGGATTTTGCCGATTTCGGCCTATTGGTTAAAAAATGAGCTGATT
TAACAAAAATTTAACGCGAATTTTAACAAAATATTAACGCTTACAATTTCCATTCGCCATTCAGGCTGCG
CAACTGTTGGGAAGGGCGATCGGTGCGGGCCTCTTCGCTATTACGCCAGCTGGCGAAAGGGGGATGTGCT
GCAAGGCGATTAAGTTGGGTAACGCCAGGGTTTTCCCAGTCACGACGTTGTAAAACGACGGCCAGTGGCG
GCCGCTCTAGCCTCGAGGCTAGAACTAGTGGATCTCGAGCCCCAGCTGGTTCTTTCCGCCTCAGAAGCCA
TAGAGCCCACCGCATCCCCAGCATGCCTGCTATTGTCTTCCCAATCCTCCCCCTTGCTGTCCTGCCCCAC
CCCACCCCCCAGAATAGAATGACACCTACTCAGACAATGCGATGCAATTTCCTCATTTTATTAGGAAAGG
ACAGTGGGAGTGGCACCTTCCAGGGTCAAGGAAGGCACGGGGGAGGGGCAAACAACAGATGGCTGGCAAC
TAGAAGGCACAGTC
